Addgene plasmid #110759: Lbpro (29-195)
Purpose: Bacterial expression of Lbpro
Depositing lab: Tim Skern. Depositing organization: Medical University of Vienna. Publication: Structure of the foot-and-mouth disease virus leader protease: a papain-like fold adapted for self-processing and eIF4G recognition. Guarne A, Tormo J, Kirchweger R, Pfistermueller D, Fita I, Skern T. EMBO J. 1998 Dec 15;17(24):7469-79. doi: 10.1093/emboj/17.24.7469. PubMed 9857201.
Backbone
  Vector backbone: pET11d
  Backbone manufacturer: Merck
  Vector type: Bacterial Expression
Growth in bacteria
  Bacterial resistance: Ampicillin, 100 μg/mL
  Growth temperature: 37°C
  Growth strain: DH5alpha
  Copy number: Low Copy
Gene/Insert
  Gene/Insert name: Lb pro
  Species: Foot and mouth disease virus (FMDV)
  Promoter: T7
  Cloning method: Unknown
  Sequencing primers: 5′ TAATACGACTCACTATAGGG; 3′ GGGTTATGCTAGTTATTGC
Terms and licenses: Academic/Nonprofit Terms; Industry Terms: Not Available to Industry
How to cite: Lbpro (29-195) was a gift from Tim Skern (Addgene plasmid # 110759 ; http://n2t.net/addgene:110759 ; RRID:Addgene_110759)
