[The description below was written by a language model from this plasmid's Addgene catalogue record and pLannotate feature annotations shown in this document.]
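Description:
Lbpro (29-195) is a bacterial expression plasmid built on the pET11d backbone for producing the leader protease (Lbpro) of foot-and-mouth disease virus in E. coli. The name indicates that the insert covers residues 29 to 195 of the leader protein, and the feature table shows a roughly 500 bp coding fragment matching the FMDV polyprotein, consistent with that span. The automated annotation text attached to this fragment describes the viral polymerase, but that is generic polyprotein commentary; the catalogue fields identify the insert as Lbpro. No affinity tag is recorded. A short match to a T7 gene 10-derived solubility tag lies downstream of the insert, just before the terminator. It is probably residual vector sequence, and the record does not say it is fused to the protease.

Expression is driven by a T7 promoter immediately followed by a lac operator, with the T7 gene 10 ribosome binding site upstream of the coding region and a T7 terminator downstream. The plasmid carries its own lacI gene and promoter, so transcription is repressed until induced with IPTG in a host that supplies T7 RNA polymerase. Propagation relies on a pBR322-type origin together with rop and the bom region, which fits the low copy number listed. Selection is by ampicillin through the β-lactamase gene. Several tetracycline resistance fragments and the tet promoter are non-functional remnants of the pBR322 ancestry. The associated publication concerns the crystal structure of the leader protease, its self-processing and its recognition of eIF4G, so the construct is suited to producing recombinant protein for structural and biochemical studies.
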