Features (pLannotate 1.2.2; 19 found; start..end, strand, type, name):
    209..227     +  promoter       T7 promoter: promoter for bacteriophage T7 RNA polymerase
    228..252     +  protein_bind   lac operator: The lac repressor binds to the lac operator to inhibit transcription in E. coli. This inhibition can be relieved by adding lactose or isopropyl-β-D-thiogalactopyranoside (IPTG). lac repressor encoded by lacI
    267..289     +  RBS            RBS: efficient ribosome binding site from bacteriophage T7 gene 10 (Olins and Rangwala, 1989)
    296..796     +  CDS            POLG_FMDVO (fragment): Experimental evidence at protein level: Swiss-Prot protein existence level 1. RNA-directed RNA polymerase 3D-POL replicates genomic and antigenomic RNA by recognizing replications specific signals. Covalently attaches UMP to a tyrosine of VPg, which is used to prime RNA synthesis. The positive stranded RNA genome is first replicated at virus induced membranous vesicles, creating a dsRNA genomic replication form. This dsRNA is then used as template to synthesize positive stranded RNA genomes. ss(+)RNA genomes are either translated, replicated or encapsidated. From Foot-and-mouth disease virus (
    810..859     +  CDS            SET1 (fragment): solubility-enhancement tag derived from T7 phage gene 10B
    867..914     +  terminator     T7 terminator: transcription terminator for bacteriophage T7 RNA polymerase
    937..1041    -  CDS            TcR (fragment): tetracycline efflux protein; tet; confers resistance to tetracycline
   1089..1117    -  promoter       tet promoter: E. coli promoter for tetracycline efflux protein gene
   1230..1334    +  promoter       AmpR promoter: bla
   1335..2195    +  CDS            AmpR: β-lactamase; bla; confers resistance to ampicillin, carbenicillin, and related antibiotics
   2366..2954    +  rep_origin     ori: high-copy-number ColE1/pMB1/pBR322/pUC origin of replication
   3140..3279    -  misc_feature   bom: basis of mobility region from pBR322
   3381..3572    -  CDS            rop: Rop protein, which maintains plasmids at low copy number; rop
   3589..3969    +  CDS            YPB1_ECOLX: Protein predicted: Swiss-Prot protein existence level 4. From Escherichia coli.
   4211..4835    -  CDS            TcR (fragment): tetracycline efflux protein; tet; confers resistance to tetracycline
   4850..4871    -  protein_bind   CAP binding site: CAP binding activates transcription in the presence of cAMP. E. coli catabolite activator protein
   4884..5965    -  CDS            lacI: lac repressor; lacI; The lac repressor binds to the lac operator to inhibit transcription in E. coli. This inhibition can be relieved by adding lactose or isopropyl-β-D-thiogalactopyranoside (IPTG).
   5966..6043    -  promoter       lacI promoter: lacI
   6051..187     -  CDS            TcR (fragment) (across the origin): tetracycline efflux protein; tet; confers resistance to tetracycline
>Addgene plasmid #110759 | Lbpro (29-195) | addgene full sequence | sequence record 212944 | Addgene NGS Result
CAAGGAGATGGCGCCCAACAGTCCCCCGGCCACGGGGCCTGCCACCATACCCACGCCGAAACAAGCGCTC
ATGAGCCCGAAGTGGCGAGCCCGATCTTCCCCATCGGTGATGTCGGCGATATAGGCGCCAGCAACCGCAC
CTGTGGCGCCGGTGATGCCGGCCACGATGCGTCCGGCGTAGAGGATCGAGATCTCGATCCCGCGAAATTA
ATACGACTCACTATAGGGGAATTGTGAGCGGATAACAATTCCCCTCTAGAAATAATTTTGTTTAACTTTA
AGAAGGAGATATACCATGGAGTTAACACTGTACAACGGTGAGAAGAAGACCTTTTACTCCAGGCCCAATA
ACCACGACAACTGCTGGTTGAACGCCATCCTCCAGTTGTTCAGGTACGTTGAAGAACCATTCTTCGACTG
GGTCTACAGTTCGCCTGAGAACCTCACGCTTGAAGCCATCAAGCAGTTGGAGGATCTCACAGGACTTGAA
CTGCATGAGGGTGGACCACCTGCTCTCGTGATCTGGAACATCAAGCACTTGCTCCACACCGGCATCGGCA
CCGCCTCGCGACCCAGCGAGGTGTGCGTGGTGGATGGTACGGACATGTGCTTGGCTGATTTCCATGCTGG
CATTTTCCTTAAGGGGCAAGAACACGCTGTGTTTGCGTGTGTCACCTCCAACGGGTGGTACGCGATTGAC
GATGAGGACTTCTACCCCTGGACGCCGGACCCGTCCGACGTTCTGGTGTTTGTCCCGTACGATCAAGAAC
CACTCAACGGGGAATGGAAAGCCAAGTGATAAGGATCCGGCTGCTAACAAAGCCCGAAAGGAAGCTGAGT
TGGCTGCTGCCACCGCTGAGCAATAACTAGCATAACCCCTTGGGGCCTCTAAACGGGTCTTGAGGGGTTT
TTTGCTGAAAGGAGGAACTATATCCGGATATCCCGCAAGAGGCCCGGCAGTACCGGCATAACCAAGCCTA
TGCCTACAGCATCCAGGGTGACGGTGCCGAGGATGACGATGAGCGCATTGTTAGATTTCATACACGGTGC
CTGACTGCGTTAGCAATTTAACTGTGATAAACTACCGCATTAAAGCTTATCGATGATAAGCTGTCAAACA
TGAGAATTCTTGAAGACGAAAGGGCCTCGTGATACGCCTATTTTTATAGGTTAATGTCATGATAATAATG
GTTTCTTAGACGTCAGGTGGCACTTTTCGGGGAAATGTGCGCGGAACCCCTATTTGTTTATTTTTCTAAA
TACATTCAAATATGTATCCGCTCATGAGACAATAACCCTGATAAATGCTTCAATAATATTGAAAAAGGAA
GAGTATGAGTATTCAACATTTCCGTGTCGCCCTTATTCCCTTTTTTGCGGCATTTTGCCTTCCTGTTTTT
GCTCACCCAGAAACGCTGGTGAAAGTAAAAGATGCTGAAGATCAGTTGGGTGCACGAGTGGGTTACATCG
AACTGGATCTCAACAGCGGTAAGATCCTTGAGAGTTTTCGCCCCGAAGAACGTTTTCCAATGATGAGCAC
TTTTAAAGTTCTGCTATGTGGCGCGGTATTATCCCGTGTTGACGCCGGGCAAGAGCAACTCGGTCGCCGC
ATACACTATTCTCAGAATGACTTGGTTGAGTACTCACCAGTCACAGAAAAGCATCTTACGGATGGCATGA
CAGTAAGAGAATTATGCAGTGCTGCCATAACCATGAGTGATAACACTGCGGCCAACTTACTTCTGACAAC
GATCGGAGGACCGAAGGAGCTAACCGCTTTTTTGCACAACATGGGGGATCATGTAACTCGCCTTGATCGT
TGGGAACCGGAGCTGAATGAAGCCATACCAAACGACGAGCGTGACACCACGATGCCTGCAGCAATGGCAA
CAACGTTGCGCAAACTATTAACTGGCGAACTACTTACTCTAGCTTCCCGGCAACAATTAATAGACTGGAT
GGAGGCGGATAAAGTTGCAGGACCACTTCTGCGCTCGGCCCTTCCGGCTGGCTGGTTTATTGCTGATAAA
TCTGGAGCCGGTGAGCGTGGGTCTCGCGGTATCATTGCAGCACTGGGGCCAGATGGTAAGCCCTCCCGTA
TCGTAGTTATCTACACGACGGGGAGTCAGGCAACTATGGATGAACGAAATAGACAGATCGCTGAGATAGG
TGCCTCACTGATTAAGCATTGGTAACTGTCAGACCAAGTTTACTCATATATACTTTAGATTGATTTAAAA
CTTCATTTTTAATTTAAAAGGATCTAGGTGAAGATCCTTTTTGATAATCTCATGACCAAAATCCCTTAAC
GTGAGTTTTCGTTCCACTGAGCGTCAGACCCCGTAGAAAAGATCAAAGGATCTTCTTGAGATCCTTTTTT
TCTGCGCGTAATCTGCTGCTTGCAAACAAAAAAACCACCGCTACCAGCGGTGGTTTGTTTGCCGGATCAA
GAGCTACCAACTCTTTTTCCGAAGGTAACTGGCTTCAGCAGAGCGCAGATACCAAATACTGTCCTTCTAG
TGTAGCCGTAGTTAGGCCACCACTTCAAGAACTCTGTAGCACCGCCTACATACCTCGCTCTGCTAATCCT
GTTACCAGTGGCTGCTGCCAGTGGCGATAAGTCGTGTCTTACCGGGTTGGACTCAAGACGATAGTTACCG
GATAAGGCGCAGCGGTCGGGCTGAACGGGGGGTTCGTGCACACAGCCCAGCTTGGAGCGAACGACCTACA
CCGAACTGAGATACCTACAGCGTGAGCTATGAGAAAGCGCCACGCTTCCCGAAGGGAGAAAGGCGGACAG
GTATCCGGTAAGCGGCAGGGTCGGAACAGGAGAGCGCACGAGGGAGCTTCCAGGGGGAAACGCCTGGTAT
CTTTATAGTCCTGTCGGGTTTCGCCACCTCTGACTTGAGCGTCGATTTTTGTGATGCTCGTCAGGGGGGC
GGAGCCTATGGAAAAACGCCAGCAACGCGGCCTTTTTACGGTTCCTGGCCTTTTGCTGGCCTTTTGCTCA
CATGTTCTTTCCTGCGTTATCCCCTGATTCTGTGGATAACCGTATTACCGCCTTTGAGTGAGCTGATACC
GCTCGCCGCAGCCGAACGACCGAGCGCAGCGAGTCAGTGAGCGAGGAAGCGGAAGAGCGCCTGATGCGGT
ATTTTCTCCTTACGCATCTGTGCGGTATTTCACACCGCAATGGTGCACTCTCAGTACAATCTGCTCTGAT
GCCGCATAGTTAAGCCAGTATACACTCCGCTATCGCTACGTGACTGGGTCATGGCTGCGCCCCGACACCC
GCCAACACCCGCTGACGCGCCCTGACGGGCTTGTCTGCTCCCGGCATCCGCTTACAGACAAGCTGTGACC
GTCTCCGGGAGCTGCATGTGTCAGAGGTTTTCACCGTCATCACCGAAACGCGCGAGGCAGCTGCGGTAAA
GCTCATCAGCGTGGTCGTGAAGCGATTCACAGATGTCTGCCTGTTCATCCGCGTCCAGCTCGTTGAGTTT
CTCCAGAAGCGTTAATGTCTGGCTTCTGATAAAGCGGGCCATGTTAAGGGCGGTTTTTTCCTGTTTGGTC
ACTGATGCCTCCGTGTAAGGGGGATTTCTGTTCATGGGGGTAATGATACCGATGAAACGAGAGAGGATGC
TCACGATACGGGTTACTGATGATGAACATGCCCGGTTACTGGAACGTTGTGAGGGTAAACAACTGGCGGT
ATGGATGCGGCGGGACCAGAGAAAAATCACTCAGGGTCAATGCCAGCGCTTCGTTAATACAGATGTAGGT
GTTCCACAGGGTAGCCAGCAGCATCCTGCGATGCAGATCCGGAACATAATGGTGCAGGGCGCTGACTTCC
GCGTTTCCAGACTTTACGAAACACGGAAACCGAAGACCATTCATGTTGTTGCTCAGGTCGCAGACGTTTT
GCAGCAGCAGTCGCTTCACGTTCGCTCGCGTATCGGTGATTCATTCTGCTAACCAGTAAGGCAACCCCGC
CAGCCTAGCCGGGTCCTCAACGACAGGAGCACGATCATGCGCACCCGTGGCCAGGACCCAACGCTGCCCG
AGATGCGCCGCGTGCGGCTGCTGGAGATGGCGGACGCGATGGATATGTTCTGCCAAGGGTTGGTTTGCGC
ATTCACAGTTCTCCGCAAGAATTGATTGGCTCCAATTCTTGGAGTGGTGAATCCGTTAGCGAGGTGCCGC
CGGCTTCCATTCAGGTCGAGGTGGCCCGGCTCCATGCACCGCGACGCAACGCGGGGAGGCAGACAAGGTA
TAGGGCGGCGCCTACAATCCATGCCAACCCGTTCCATGTGCTCGCCGAGGCGGCATAAATCGCCGTGACG
ATCAGCGGTCCAATGATCGAAGTTAGGCTGGTAAGAGCCGCGAGCGATCCTTGAAGCTGTCCCTGATGGT
CGTCATCTACCTGCCTGGACAGCATGGCCTGCAACGCGGGCATCCCGATGCCGCCGGAAGCGAGAAGAAT
CATAATGGGGAAGGCCATCCAGCCTCGCGTCGCGAACGCCAGCAAGACGTAGCCCAGCGCGTCGGCCGCC
ATGCCGGCGATAATGGCCTGCTTCTCGCCGAAACGTTTGGTGGCGGGACCAGTGACGAAGGCTTGAGCGA
GGGCGTGCAAGATTCCGAATACCGCAAGCGACAGGCCGATCATCGTCGCGCTCCAGCGAAAGCGGTCCTC
GCCGAAAATGACCCAGAGCGCTGCCGGCACCTGTCCTACGAGTTGCATGATAAAGAAGACAGTCATAAGT
GCGGCGACGATAGTCATGCCCCGCGCCCACCGGAAGGAGCTGACTGGGTTGAAGGCTCTCAAGGGCATCG
GTCGAGATCCCGGTGCCTAATGAGTGAGCTAACTTACATTAATTGCGTTGCGCTCACTGCCCGCTTTCCA
GTCGGGAAACTGTCGTGCCAGCTGCATTAATGAATCGGCCAACGCGCGGGGAGAGGCGGTTTGCGTATTG
GGCGCCAGGGTGGTTTTTCTTTTCACCAGTGAGACGGGCAACAGCTGATTGCCCTTCACCGCCTGGCCCT
GAGAGAGTTGCAGCAAGCGGTCCACGCTGGTTTGCCCCAGCAGGCGAAAATCCTGTTTGATGGTGGTTAA
CGGCGGGATATAACATGAGCTGTCTTCGGTATCGTCGTATCCCACTACCGAGATATCCGCACCAACGCGC
AGCCCGGACTCGGTAATGGCGCGCATTGCGCCCAGCGCCATCTGATCGTTGGCAACCAGCATCGCAGTGG
GAACGATGCCCTCATTCAGCATTTGCATGGTTTGTTGAAAACCGGACATGGCACTCCAGTCGCCTTCCCG
TTCCGCTATCGGCTGAATTTGATTGCGAGTGAGATATTTATGCCAGCCAGCCAGACGCAGACGCGCCGAG
ACAGAACTTAATGGGCCCGCTAACAGCGCGATTTGCTGGTGACCCAATGCGACCAGATGCTCCACGCCCA
GTCGCGTACCGTCTTCATGGGAGAAAATAATACTGTTGATGGGTGTCTGGTCAGAGACATCAAGAAATAA
CGCCGGAACATTAGTGCAGGCAGCTTCCACAGCAATGGCATCCTGGTCATCCAGCGGATAGTTAATGATC
AGCCCACTGACGCGTTGCGCGAGAAGATTGTGCACCGCCGCTTTACAGGCTTCGACGCCGCTTCGTTCTA
CCATCGACACCACCACGCTGGCACCCAGTTGATCGGCGCGAGATTTAATCGCCGCGACAATTTGCGACGG
CGCGTGCAGGGCCAGACTGGAGGTGGCAACGCCAATCAGCAACGACTGTTTGCCCGCCAGTTGTTGTGCC
ACGCGGTTGGGAATGTAATTCAGCTCCGCCATCGCCGCTTCCACTTTTTCCCGCGTTTTCGCAGAAACGT
GGCTGGCCTGGTTCACCACGCGGGAAACGGTCTGATAAGAGACACCGGCATACTCTGCGACATCGTATAA
CGTTACTGGTTTCACATTCACCACCCTGAATTGACTCTCTTCCGGGCGCTATCATGCCATACCGCGAAAG
GTTTTGCGCCATTCGATGGTGTCCGGGATCTCGACGCTCTCCCTTATGCGACTCCTGCATTAGGAAGCAG
CCCAGTAGTAGGTTGAGGCCGTTGAGCACCGCCGCCGCAAGGAATGGTGCATG
