>Addgene plasmid #110759 | Lbpro (29-195) | depositor partial sequence | sequence record 208261 | T7
TCTAGAATAATTTTGTTTAACTTTAAGAAGGAGATATACCATGGAGTTAACACTGTACAACGGTGAGAAG
AAGACCTTTTACTCCAGGCCCAATAACCACGACAACTGCTGGTTGAACGCCATCCTCCAGTTGTTCAGGT
ACGTTGAAGAACCATTCTTCGACTGGGTCTACAGTTCGCCTGAGAACCTCACGCTTGAAGCCATCAAGCA
GTTGGAGGATCTCACAGGACTTGAACTGCATGAGGGTGGACCACCTGCTCTCGTGATCTGGAACATCAAG
CACTTGCTCCACACCGGCATCGGCACCGCCTCGCGACCCAGCGAGGTGTGCGTGGTGGATGGTACGGACA
TGTGCTTGGCTGATTTCCATGCTGGCATTTTCCTTAAGGGGCAAGAACACGCTGTGTTTGCGTGTGTCAC
CTCCAACGGGTGGTACGCGATTGACGATGAGGACTTCTACCCCTGGACGCCGGACCCGTCCGACGTTCTG
GTGTTTGTCCCGTACGATCAAGAACCACTCAACGGGGAATGGAAAGCCAAGTGATAAGGATCCGGCTGCT
AACAAAGCCCGAAAGGAAGCTGAGTTGGCTGCTGCCACCGCTGAGCAATAACTAGCATAACCCCTTGGGG
CCTCTAAACGGGTCTTGAGGGGTTTTTTGCTGAAAGGAGGAACTATATCCGGATATCCCGCAAGAGGCCC
GGCAGTACCGGCATAACCAAGCCTATGCCTACAGCATCCAGGGTGACGGTGCCGAGGATGACGATGAGCG
CATTGTTAGATTTCATACACGGTGCCTGACTGCGTTAGCAATTTAACTGTGATAAACTACCGCATTAAAG
CTTATCGATGATAAGCTGTCAAACATGAGAATTCTTGAAGACGAAAGGGCCTCGTGATACGCCTATTTTT
ATAGGTTAATGTCATGATAATAATGGTTTCTTAGACGTCAGGTGGCACTTTTCGGGGAAATGTGCGCGGA
ACCCCTATTTGTTTATTTTTCTAAATACATTCAAATATGTATCCGCTCATGANACAATAACCCTGATAAA
TGCTTCAATAATATTGAAAAAGGAAGAGTATGAGTATTCAACATTTCCGTGTCGCCCTTATTCCCTTTTT
TGCGGCATTTTGCCTTCCTGTTTTTGCTCACC
